Addgene plasmid #82471: pcDNA4/TO-myc- GFP-Flag
Purpose: Expresses myc-GFP-Flag
Depositing lab: Daniel Schoenberg. Depositing organization: Ohio State University. Publication: Identification of a cytoplasmic complex that adds a cap onto 5'-monophosphate RNA. Otsuka Y, Kedersha NL, Schoenberg DR. Mol Cell Biol. 2009 Apr;29(8):2155-67. doi: 10.1128/MCB.01325-08. Epub 2009 Feb 17. PubMed 19223470.
Backbone
  Vector backbone: pcDNA4-T/O
  Backbone size w/o insert (bp): 5008
  Total vector size (bp): 5781
  Vector type: Mammalian Expression
  Selectable markers: Neomycin (select with G418)
Growth in bacteria
  Bacterial resistance: Ampicillin, 100 μg/mL
  Growth temperature: 37°C
  Growth strain: DH5alpha
  Copy number: High Copy
Gene/Insert
  Gene/Insert name: Myc-GFP-Flag
  Insert size (bp): 774
  Promoter: CMV
  Tag / fusion protein: Myc (N terminal on insert); Flag (C terminal on insert)
  Cloning method: Restriction Enzyme; 5′ cloning site Kpn1 (not destroyed); 3′ cloning site Apa1 (not destroyed)
  Sequencing primers: 5′ CMV primer
Terms and licenses: Academic/Nonprofit Terms; Industry Terms: Not Available to Industry
How to cite: pcDNA4/TO-myc- GFP-Flag was a gift from Daniel Schoenberg (Addgene plasmid # 82471 ; http://n2t.net/addgene:82471 ; RRID:Addgene_82471)
