[The description below was written by a language model from this plasmid's Addgene catalogue record and pLannotate feature annotations shown in this document.]
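Description:
pcDNA4/TO-myc-GFP-Flag is a mammalian expression plasmid of about 5.8 kb built on the pcDNA4/TO backbone. It carries a 774 bp insert encoding GFP with an N-terminal Myc epitope and a C-terminal Flag epitope, cloned between KpnI and ApaI sites that both remain intact. Transcription is driven by the human cytomegalovirus immediate-early enhancer and promoter. Short matches to tet operator sequences lie directly downstream of the promoter. This fits the tetracycline-operator ("TO") design of the backbone, in which expression is constitutive in ordinary cells but is repressed in cells that supply the Tet repressor and induced by adding tetracycline. The transcript ends at the bovine growth hormone polyadenylation signal. The feature table detects a single Myc-like tag fragment and an Aequorea victoria-derived GFP coding sequence. The Flag tag is not annotated separately, although the catalogue record lists it.

In bacteria the plasmid replicates from a high-copy ColE1/pUC-type origin and is selected with ampicillin through the β-lactamase gene. An f1 origin is also present. For selection in mammalian cells, the catalogue entry lists neomycin/G418. The sequenced plasmid, however, shows an SV40 early promoter and a bacterial EM7 promoter driving the Sh ble gene (bleomycin/Zeocin resistance), followed by an SV40 polyadenylation signal, and no neomycin resistance gene is annotated. The recorded marker therefore appears to conflict with the sequence.

The stated purpose is simply to express Myc-GFP-Flag. The record does not say how the double-tagged GFP was used, though a protein of this kind would typically serve as a control in tagged-protein expression or pull-down experiments.
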