Features (pLannotate 1.2.2; 23 found; start..end, strand, type, name):
     28..80      -  misc_feature   bom (fragment): basis of mobility region from pBR322
    235..614     +  enhancer       CMV enhancer: human cytomegalovirus immediate early enhancer
    615..818     +  promoter       CMV promoter: human cytomegalovirus (CMV) immediate early promoter
    820..839     +  promoter       PLtetO-1 promoter (fragment): modified phage lambda PL promoter with tet operator sites (Lutz and Bujard, 1997)
    841..860     +  promoter       PLtetO-1 promoter (fragment): modified phage lambda PL promoter with tet operator sites (Lutz and Bujard, 1997)
    868..901     +  promoter       TRE3GV promoter (fragment): 3rd-generation Tet-responsive promoter that can be activated by binding of Tet-On® 3G, optimized for retroviral and lentiviral vectors
    991..1021    +  CDS            3xMyc (fragment): 3 tandem Myc epitope tags
   1041..1748    +  CDS            &alpha;GFP: &alpha;GFP is a basic (constitutively fluorescent) long stokes shift fluorescent protein published in 1996, derived from Aequorea victoria.
   1798..2022    +  polyA_signal   bGH poly(A) signal: bovine growth hormone polyadenylation signal
   2026..2047    +  promoter       SV40 promoter (fragment): SV40 enhancer and early promoter
   2068..2496    +  rep_origin     f1 ori (sequence partly withheld): f1 bacteriophage origin of replication; arrow indicates direction of (+) strand synthesis
   2510..2839    +  promoter       SV40 promoter: SV40 enhancer and early promoter
   2887..2934    +  promoter       EM7 promoter: synthetic bacterial promoter&nbsp
   2953..3327    +  CDS            BleoR: antibiotic-binding protein; Sh ble from Streptoalloteichus hindustanus; confers resistance to bleomycin, phleomycin, and Zeocin™
   3337..3462    +  CDS            ble (fragment): BLE_KLEPN - Experimental evidence at protein level: Swiss-Prot protein existence level 1. Binding protein with a strong affinity to the bleomycin family of antibiotics. Binds to CL990; an antimitotic-antibiotic compound. From Klebsiella pneumoniae.
   3457..3578    +  polyA_signal   SV40 poly(A) signal: SV40 polyadenylation signal
   3651..3667    -  protein_bind   lac operator: The lac repressor binds to the lac operator to inhibit transcription in E. coli. This inhibition can be relieved by adding lactose or isopropyl-β-D-thiogalactopyranoside (IPTG). lac repressor encoded by lacI
   3675..3705    -  promoter       lac promoter: promoter for the E. coli lac operon
   3720..3741    -  protein_bind   CAP binding site: CAP binding activates transcription in the presence of cAMP. E. coli catabolite activator protein
   3754..3846    -  CDS            lacI (fragment): lac repressor; lacI; The lac repressor binds to the lac operator to inhibit transcription in E. coli. This inhibition can be relieved by adding lactose or isopropyl-β-D-thiogalactopyranoside (IPTG).
   4029..4617    -  rep_origin     ori: high-copy-number ColE1/pMB1/pBR322/pUC origin of replication
   4788..5648    -  CDS            AmpR: β-lactamase; bla; confers resistance to ampicillin, carbenicillin, and related antibiotics
   5649..5753    -  promoter       AmpR promoter: bla
>Addgene plasmid #82471 | pcDNA4/TO-myc- GFP-Flag | addgene full sequence | sequence record 163075 | Addgene NGS Result
GACGGATCGGGAGATCTCCCGATCCCCTATGGTGCACTCTCAGTACAATCTGCTCTGATGCCGCATAGTT
AAGCCAGTATCTGCTCCCTGCTTGTGTGTTGGAGGTCGCTGAGTAGTGCGCGAGCAAAATTTAAGCTACA
ACAAGGCAAGGCTTGACCGACAATTGCATGAAGAATCTGCTTAGGGTTAGGCGTTTTGCGCTGCTTCGCG
ATGTACGGGCCAGATATACGCGTTGACATTGATTATTGACTAGTTATTAATAGTAATCAATTACGGGGTC
ATTAGTTCATAGCCCATATATGGAGTTCCGCGTTACATAACTTACGGTAAATGGCCCGCCTGGCTGACCG
CCCAACGACCCCCGCCCATTGACGTCAATAATGACGTATGTTCCCATAGTAACGCCAATAGGGACTTTCC
ATTGACGTCAATGGGTGGAGTATTTACGGTAAACTGCCCACTTGGCAGTACATCAAGTGTATCATATGCC
AAGTACGCCCCCTATTGACGTCAATGACGGTAAATGGCCCGCCTGGCATTATGCCCAGTACATGACCTTA
TGGGACTTTCCTACTTGGCAGTACATCTACGTATTAGTCATCGCTATTACCATGGTGATGCGGTTTTGGC
AGTACATCAATGGGCGTGGATAGCGGTTTGACTCACGGGGATTTCCAAGTCTCCACCCCATTGACGTCAA
TGGGAGTTTGTTTTGGCACCAAAATCAACGGGACTTTCCAAAATGTCGTAACAACTCCGCCCCATTGACG
CAAATGGGCGGTAGGCGTGTACGGTGGGAGGTCTATATAAGCAGAGCTCTCCCTATCAGTGATAGAGATC
TCCCTATCAGTGATAGAGATCGTCGACGAGCTCGTTTAGTGAACCGTCAGATCGCCTGGAGACGCCATCC
ACGCTGTTTTGACCTCCATAGAAGACACCGGGACCGATCCAGCCTCCGGACTCTAGCGTTTAAACTTAAG
CTTGGTACCATGGAACAAAAGCTGATTTCAGAAGAAGATCTAAAGCTGGAATTCATGGCTAGCAAAGGAG
AAGAACTTTTCACTGGAGTTGTCCCAATTCTTGTTGAATTAGATGGTGATGTTAATGGGCACAAATTTTC
TGTCAGTGGAGAGGGTGAAGGTGATGCTACATACGGAAAGCTTACCCTTAAATTTATTTGCACTACTGGA
AAACTACCTGTTCCATGGCCAACACTTGTCACTACTTTCTCTTATGGTGTTCAATGCTTTTCCCGTTATC
CGGATCATATGAAACGGCATGACTTTTTCAAGAGTGCCATGCCCGAAGGTTATGTACAGGAACGCACTAT
ATCTTTCAAAGATGACGGGAACTACAAGACGCGTGCTGAAGTCAAGTTTGAAGGTGATACCCTTGTTAAT
CGTATCGAGTTAAAAGGTATTGATTTTAAAGAAGATGGAAACATTCTCGGACACAAACTCGAGTACAACT
ATAACTCACACAATGTATACATCACGGCAGACAAACAAAAGAATGGAATCAAAGCTAACTTCAAAATTCG
TCACAACATTGAAGATGGATCCGTTCAACTAGCAGACCATTATCAACAAAATACTCCAATTGGCGATGGC
CCTGTCCTTTTACCAGACAACCATTACCTGTCGACACAATCTGCCCTTTCGAAAGATCCCAACGAAAAGC
GTGACCACATGGTCCTTCTTGAGTTTGTAACTGCTGCTGGGATTACACATGGCATGGATGATTACAAGGA
TGACGACGATAAGTAGGGGCCCGTTTAAACCCGCTGATCAGCCTCGACTGTGCCTTCTAGTTGCCAGCCA
TCTGTTGTTTGCCCCTCCCCCGTGCCTTCCTTGACCCTGGAAGGTGCCACTCCCACTGTCCTTTCCTAAT
AAAATGAGGAAATTGCATCGCATTGTCTGAGTAGGTGTCATTCTATTCTGGGGGGTGGGGTGGGGCAGGA
CAGCAAGGGGGAGGATTGGGAAGACAATAGCAGGCATGCTGGGGATGCGGTGGGCTCTATGGCTTCTGAG
GCGGAAAGAACCAGCTGGGGCTCTAGGGGGTATCCCC
[124 nt withheld, positions 2068-2191]
C
[91 nt withheld, positions 2193-2283]
A
[49 nt withheld, positions 2285-2333]
CCTTTGACGTTGGAGTCCACGTTCTTT
[37 nt withheld, positions 2361-2397]
ACCCTATCTCGGTCTATTCTTTTGATTTATAAGGGATTTTGCCGATTTCGGCCTATTGGTTAAAAAATGA
GCTGATTTAACAAAAATTTAACGCGAATTAATTCTGTGGAATGTGTGTCAGTTAGGGTGTGGAAAGTCCC
CAGGCTCCCCAGCAGGCAGAAGTATGCAAAGCATGCATCTCAATTAGTCAGCAACCAGGTGTGGAAAGTC
CCCAGGCTCCCCAGCAGGCAGAAGTATGCAAAGCATGCATCTCAATTAGTCAGCAACCATAGTCCCGCCC
CTAACTCCGCCCATCCCGCCCCTAACTCCGCCCAGTTCCGCCCATTCTCCGCCCCATGGCTGACTAATTT
TTTTTATTTATGCAGAGGCCGAGGCCGCCTCTGCCTCTGAGCTATTCCAGAAGTAGTGAGGAGGCTTTTT
TGGAGGCCTAGGCTTTTGCAAAAAGCTCCCGGGAGCTTGTATATCCATTTTCGGATCTGATCAGCACGTG
TTGACAATTAATCATCGGCATAGTATATCGGCATAGTATAATACGACAAGGTGAGGAACTAAACCATGGC
CAAGTTGACCAGTGCCGTTCCGGTGCTCACCGCGCGCGACGTCGCCGGAGCGGTCGAGTTCTGGACCGAC
CGGCTCGGGTTCTCCCGGGACTTCGTGGAGGACGACTTCGCCGGTGTGGTCCGGGACGACGTGACCCTGT
TCATCAGCGCGGTCCAGGACCAGGTGGTGCCGGACAACACCCTGGCCTGGGTGTGGGTGCGCGGCCTGGA
CGAGCTGTACGCCGAGTGGTCGGAGGTCGTGTCCACGAACTTCCGGGACGCCTCCGGGCCGGCCATGACC
GAGATCGGCGAGCAGCCGTGGGGGCGGGAGTTCGCCCTGCGCGACCCGGCCGGCAACTGCGTGCACTTCG
TGGCCGAGGAGCAGGACTGACACGTGCTACGAGATTTCGATTCCACCGCCGCCTTCTATGAAAGGTTGGG
CTTCGGAATCGTTTTCCGGGACGCCGGCTGGATGATCCTCCAGCGCGGGGATCTCATGCTGGAGTTCTTC
GCCCACCCCAACTTGTTTATTGCAGCTTATAATGGTTACAAATAAAGCAATAGCATCACAAATTTCACAA
ATAAAGCATTTTTTTCACTGCATTCTAGTTGTGGTTTGTCCAAACTCATCAATGTATCTTATCATGTCTG
TATACCGTCGACCTCTAGCTAGAGCTTGGCGTAATCATGGTCATAGCTGTTTCCTGTGTGAAATTGTTAT
CCGCTCACAATTCCACACAACATACGAGCCGGAAGCATAAAGTGTAAAGCCTGGGGTGCCTAATGAGTGA
GCTAACTCACATTAATTGCGTTGCGCTCACTGCCCGCTTTCCAGTCGGGAAACCTGTCGTGCCAGCTGCA
TTAATGAATCGGCCAACGCGCGGGGAGAGGCGGTTTGCGTATTGGGCGCTCTTCCGCTTCCTCGCTCACT
GACTCGCTGCGCTCGGTCGTTCGGCTGCGGCGAGCGGTATCAGCTCACTCAAAGGCGGTAATACGGTTAT
CCACAGAATCAGGGGATAACGCAGGAAAGAACATGTGAGCAAAAGGCCAGCAAAAGGCCAGGAACCGTAA
AAAGGCCGCGTTGCTGGCGTTTTTCCATAGGCTCCGCCCCCCTGACGAGCATCACAAAAATCGACGCTCA
AGTCAGAGGTGGCGAAACCCGACAGGACTATAAAGATACCAGGCGTTTCCCCCTGGAAGCTCCCTCGTGC
GCTCTCCTGTTCCGACCCTGCCGCTTACCGGATACCTGTCCGCCTTTCTCCCTTCGGGAAGCGTGGCGCT
TTCTCATAGCTCACGCTGTAGGTATCTCAGTTCGGTGTAGGTCGTTCGCTCCAAGCTGGGCTGTGTGCAC
GAACCCCCCGTTCAGCCCGACCGCTGCGCCTTATCCGGTAACTATCGTCTTGAGTCCAACCCGGTAAGAC
ACGACTTATCGCCACTGGCAGCAGCCACTGGTAACAGGATTAGCAGAGCGAGGTATGTAGGCGGTGCTAC
AGAGTTCTTGAAGTGGTGGCCTAACTACGGCTACACTAGAAGAACAGTATTTGGTATCTGCGCTCTGCTG
AAGCCAGTTACCTTCGGAAAAAGAGTTGGTAGCTCTTGATCCGGCAAACAAACCACCGCTGGTAGCGGTG
GTTTTTTTGTTTGCAAGCAGCAGATTACGCGCAGAAAAAAAGGATCTCAAGAAGATCCTTTGATCTTTTC
TACGGGGTCTGACGCTCAGTGGAACGAAAACTCACGTTAAGGGATTTTGGTCATGAGATTATCAAAAAGG
ATCTTCACCTAGATCCTTTTAAATTAAAAATGAAGTTTTAAATCAATCTAAAGTATATATGAGTAAACTT
GGTCTGACAGTTACCAATGCTTAATCAGTGAGGCACCTATCTCAGCGATCTGTCTATTTCGTTCATCCAT
AGTTGCCTGACTCCCCGTCGTGTAGATAACTACGATACGGGAGGGCTTACCATCTGGCCCCAGTGCTGCA
ATGATACCGCGAGACCCACGCTCACCGGCTCCAGATTTATCAGCAATAAACCAGCCAGCCGGAAGGGCCG
AGCGCAGAAGTGGTCCTGCAACTTTATCCGCCTCCATCCAGTCTATTAATTGTTGCCGGGAAGCTAGAGT
AAGTAGTTCGCCAGTTAATAGTTTGCGCAACGTTGTTGCCATTGCTACAGGCATCGTGGTGTCACGCTCG
TCGTTTGGTATGGCTTCATTCAGCTCCGGTTCCCAACGATCAAGGCGAGTTACATGATCCCCCATGTTGT
GCAAAAAAGCGGTTAGCTCCTTCGGTCCTCCGATCGTTGTCAGAAGTAAGTTGGCCGCAGTGTTATCACT
CATGGTTATGGCAGCACTGCATAATTCTCTTACTGTCATGCCATCCGTAAGATGCTTTTCTGTGACTGGT
GAGTACTCAACCAAGTCATTCTGAGAATAGTGTATGCGGCGACCGAGTTGCTCTTGCCCGGCGTCAATAC
GGGATAATACCGCGCCACATAGCAGAACTTTAAAAGTGCTCATCATTGGAAAACGTTCTTCGGGGCGAAA
ACTCTCAAGGATCTTACCGCTGTTGAGATCCAGTTCGATGTAACCCACTCGTGCACCCAACTGATCTTCA
GCATCTTTTACTTTCACCAGCGTTTCTGGGTGAGCAAAAACAGGAAGGCAAAATGCCGCAAAAAAGGGAA
TAAGGGCGACACGGAAATGTTGAATACTCATACTCTTCCTTTTTCAATATTATTGAAGCATTTATCAGGG
TTATTGTCTCATGAGCGGATACATATTTGAATGTATTTAGAAAAATAAACAAATAGGGGTTCCGCGCACA
TTTCCCCGAAAAGTGCCACCTGACGTC
