>Addgene plasmid #82471 | pcDNA4/TO-myc- GFP-Flag | addgene partial sequence | sequence record 159335 | LNCX 5'-AGCTCGTTTAGTGAACCGTCAGATC-3'
GCTGTTTTGACCTCCATAGAAGACACCGGGACCGATCCAGCCTCCGGACTCTAGCGTTTAAACTTAAGCT
TGGTACCATGGAACAAAAGCTGATTTCAGAAGAAGATCTAAAGCTGGAATTCATGGCTAGCAAAGGAGAA
GAACTTTTCACTGGAGTTGTCCCAATTCTTGTTGAATTAGATGGTGATGTTAATGGGCACAAATTTTCTG
TCAGTGGAGAGGGTGAAGGTGATGCTACATACGGAAAGCTTACCCTTAAATTTATTTGCACTACTGGAAA
ACTACCTGTTCCATGGCCAACACTTGTCACTACTTTCTCTTATGGTGTTCAATGCTTTTCCCGTTATCCG
GATCATATGAAACGGCATGACTTTTTCAAGAGTGCCATGCCCGAAGGTTATGTACAGGAACGCACTATAT
CTTTCAAAGATGACGGGAACTACAAGACGCGTGCTGAAGTCAAGTTTGAAGGTGATACCCTTGTTAATCG
TATCGAGTTAAAAGGTATTGATTTTAAAGAAGATGGAAACATTCTCGGACACAAACTCGAGTACAACTAT
AACTCACACAATGTATACATCACGGCAGACAAACAAAAGAATGGAATCAAAGCTAACTTCAAAATTCGTC
ACAACATTGAAGATGGATCCGTTCAACTAGCAGACCATTATCAACAAAATACTCCAATTGGCGATGGCCC
TGTCCTTTTACCAGACAACCATTACCTGTCGACACAATCTGCCCTTTCGAAAGATCCCAACGAAAAGCGT
GACCACATGGTCCTTCTTGAGTTTGTAACTGCTGCTGGGATTACACATGGCATGGATGATTACAAGGATG
ACGACGATAAGTAGGGGCCCGTTTAAACCCGCTGATCAGCCTCGACTGTGCCTTCTAGTTGCCAGCCATC
TGTTGTTTGCCCCTCCCCCGTGCCTTCCTTGACCCTGGAAGGTGCCACTCCCACTGTCCTTTCCTAATAA
AATGAGGAAATTGCATC
