>Addgene plasmid #82471 | pcDNA4/TO-myc- GFP-Flag | addgene partial sequence | sequence record 159336 | BGH-rev 5'-TAGAAGGCACAGTCGAGG-3'
CCTACTTATCGTCGTCATCCTTGTAATCATCCATGCCATGTGTAATCCCAGCAGCAGTTACAAACTCAAG
AAGGACCATGTGGTCACGCTTTTCGTTGGGATCTTTCGAAAGGGCAGATTGTGTCGACAGGTAATGGTTG
TCTGGTAAAAGGACAGGGCCATCGCCAATTGGAGTATTTTGTTGATAATGGTCTGCTAGTTGAACGGATC
CATCTTCAATGTTGTGACGAATTTTGAAGTTAGCTTTGATTCCATTCTTTTGTTTGTCTGCCGTGATGTA
TACATTGTGTGAGTTATAGTTGTACTCGAGTTTGTGTCCGAGAATGTTTCCATCTTCTTTAAAATCAATA
CCTTTTAACTCGATACGATTAACAAGGGTATCACCTTCAAACTTGACTTCAGCACGCGTCTTGTAGTTCC
CGTCATCTTTGAAAGATATAGTGCGTTCCTGTACATAACCTTCGGGCATGGCACTCTTGAAAAAGTCATG
CCGTTTCATATGATCCGGATAACGGGAAAAGCATTGAACACCATAAGAGAAAGTAGTGACAAGTGTTGGC
CATGGAACAGGTAGTTTTCCAGTAGTGCAAATAAATTTAAGGGTAAGCTTTCCGTATGTAGCATCACCTT
CACCCTCTCCACTGACAGAAAATTTGTGCCCATTAACATCACCATCTAATTCAACAAGAATTGGGACAAC
TCCAGTGAAAAGTTCTTCTCCTTTGCTAGCCATGAATTCCAGCTTTAGATCTTCTTCTGAAATCAGCTTT
TGTTCCATGGTACCAAGCTTAAGTTTAAACGCTAGAGTCCGGAGGCTGGATCGGTCCCGGTGTCTTCTAT
GGAGGTCAAAACAGCGTGGATGGCGTCTCCAGGCGATCTGACGGTTCACTAAACGAGCTCGTCGACGATC
TCTATCACTGATAGGGAGATCTCTATCACTGATAGGGAGAGCTCTGCTTATATAGACCTCCCACCGTACA
CGCCTACCGCCCATTT
